>Addgene plasmid #98280 | pFtnA-Ypet | addgene full sequence | sequence record 181971 | Addgene NGS Results
GATCTTCTTGAGATCCTTTTTTTCTGCGCGTAATCTGCTGCTTGCAAACAAAAAAACCACCGCTACCAGC
GGTGGTTTGTTTGCCGGATCAAGAGCTACCAACTCTTTTTCCGAAGGTAACTGGCTTCAGCAGAGCGCAG
ATACCAAATACTGTTCTTCTAGTGTAGCCGTAGTTAGGCCACCACTTCAAGAACTCTGTAGCACCGCCTA
CATACCTCGCTCTGCTAATCCTGTTACCAGTGGCTGCTGCCAGTGGCGATAAGTCGTGTCTTACCGGGTT
GGACTCAAGACGATAGTTACCGGATAAGGCGCAGCGGTCGGGCTGAACGGGGGGTTCGTGCACACAGCCC
AGCTTGGAGCGAACGACCTACACCGAACTGAGATACCTACAGCGTGAGCTATGAGAAAGCGCCACGCTTC
CCGAAGGGAGAAAGGCGGACAGGTATCCGGTAAGCGGCAGGGTCGGAACAGGAGAGCGCACGAGGGAGCT
TCCAGGGGGAAACGCCTGGTATCTTTATAGTCCTGTCGGGTTTCGCCACCTCTGACTTGAGCGTCGATTT
TTGTGATGCTCGTCAGGGGGGCGGAGCCTATGGAAAAACGCCAGCAACGCGGCCTTTTTACGGTTCCTGG
CCTTTTGCTGGCCTTTTGCTCACATGTTCTTTCCTGCGTTATCCCCTGATTCTGTGGATAACCGTATTAC
CGCCATGCATTAGTTATTAATAGTAATCAATTACGGGGTCATTAGTTCATAGCCCATATATGGAGTTCCG
CGTTACATAACTTACGGTAAATGGCCCGCCTGGCTGACCGCCCAACGACCCCCGCCCATTGACGTCAATA
ATGACGTATGTTCCCATAGTAACGCCAATAGGGACTTTCCATTGACGTCAATGGGTGGAGTATTTACGGT
AAACTGCCCACTTGGCAGTACATCAAGTGTATCATATGCCAAGTACGCCCCCTATTGACGTCAATGACGG
TAAATGGCCCGCCTGGCATTATGCCCAGTACATGACCTTATGGGACTTTCCTACTTGGCAGTACATCTAC
GTATTAGTCATCGCTATTACCATGGTGATGCGGTTTTGGCAGTACATCAATGGGCGTGGATAGCGGTTTG
ACTCACGGGGATTTCCAAGTCTCCACCCCATTGACGTCAATGGGAGTTTGTTTTGGCACCAAAATCAACG
GGACTTTCCAAAATGTCGTAACAACTCCGCCCCATTGACGCAAATGGGCGGTAGGCGTGTACGGTGGGAG
GTCTATATAAGCAGAGCTGGTTTAGTGAACCGTCAGATCCGCCACCGGTCGCCACCATGGTGAGCAAAGG
CGAAGAGCTGTTCACCGGCGTGGTGCCCATCCTGGTGGAGCTGGACGGCGACGTGAACGGCCACAAGTTC
AGCGTGAGCGGCGAGGGCGAGGGCGACGCCACCTACGGCAAGCTGACCCTGAAGCTGCTGTGCACCACCG
GCAAGCTGCCCGTGCCCTGGCCCACCCTGGTGACCACCCTGGGCTACGGCGTGCAGTGCTTCGCCCGGTA
CCCCGACCACATGAAGCAGCACGACTTCTTCAAGAGCGCCATGCCCGAGGGCTACGTGCAGGAGCGGACC
ATCTTCTTCAAGGACGACGGCAACTACAAGACCCGGGCCGAGGTGAAGTTCGAGGGCGACACCCTGGTGA
ACCGGATCGAGCTGAAGGGCATCGACTTCAAGGAGGACGGCAACATCCTGGGCCACAAGCTGGAGTACAA
CTACAACAGCCACAACGTGTACATCACCGCCGACAAGCAGAAGAACGGCATCAAGGCCAACTTCAAGATC
CGGCACAACATCGAGGACGGCGGCGTGCAGCTGGCCGACCACTACCAGCAGAACACCCCCATCGGCGACG
GCCCCGTGCTGCTGCCCGACAACCACTACCTGAGCTACCAGAGCAAGCTGTTCAAGGACCCCAACGAGAA
GCGGGACCACATGGTGCTGCTGGAGTTCCTGACCGCCGCCGGCATCACCGAGGGCATGAACGAGCTCTAT
AAGGCTAGCGGAGCATCCGCAGGAATGCTGAAACCAGAAATGATTGAAAAACTTAATGAGCAGATGAACC
TGGAACTGTACTCTTCACTGCTTTATCAGCAAATGAGCGCCTGGTGCAGCTATCATACCTTCGAAGGTGC
TGCCGCGTTCCTGCGCCGTCACGCCCAGGAAGAGATGACGCATATGCAGCGTCTGTTTGATTACCTGACT
GATACCGGCAATTTACCGCGTATTAATACCGTTGAATCTCCGTTTGCTGAATATTCCTCACTTGATGAAT
TATTCCAGGAAACCTATAAACACGAACAATTAATCACCCAGAAAATTAACGAACTGGCTCATGCTGCAAT
GACCAATCAGGACTACCCAACATTTAATTTCCTGCAATGGTATGTTTCTGAGCAGCATGAAGAAGAGAAA
CTGTTCAAATCGATTATTGATAAATTAAGCCTGGCAGGCAAAAGCGGCGAAGGTCTGTATTTTATCGACA
AAGAACTCTCTACCCTCGACACACAAAACTAACGGCCGCATCGATAACACCGCAAATGCTTCTAGGGATC
CACCGGATCTAGATAACTGATCATAATCAGCCATACCACATTTGTAGAGGTTTTACTTGCTTTAAAAAAC
CTCCCACACCTCCCCCTGAACCTGAAACATAAAATGAATGCAATTGTTGTTGTTAACTTGTTTATTGCAG
CTTATAATGGTTACAAATAAAGCAATAGCATCACAAATTTCACAAATAAAGCATTTTTTTCACTGCATTC
TAGTTGTGGTTTGTCCAAACTCATCAATGTATCTTAACGCGTAAATTGTAAGCGTTAATATTTTGTTAAA
ATTCGCGTTAAATTTTTGTTAAATCAGCTCATTTTTTAACCAATAGGCCGAAATCGGCAAAATCCCTTAT
AAATCAAAAGAATAGACCGAGATAGGGT
[37 nt withheld, positions 2969-3005]
AAAGAACGTGGACTCCAACGTCAAAGG
[49 nt withheld, positions 3033-3081]
T
[91 nt withheld, positions 3083-3173]
G
[124 nt withheld, positions 3175-3298]
CAGGTGGCACTTTTCGGGGAAATGTGCGCGGAACCCCTATTTGTTTATTTTTCTAAATACATTCAAATAT
GTATCCGCTCATGAGACAATAACCCTGATAAATGCTTCAATAATATTGAAAAAGGAAGAGTCCTGAGGCG
GAAAGAACCAGCTGTGGAATGTGTGTCAGTTAGGGTGTGGAAAGTCCCCAGGCTCCCCAGCAGGCAGAAG
TATGCAAAGCATGCATCTCAATTAGTCAGCAACCAGGTGTGGAAAGTCCCCAGGCTCCCCAGCAGGCAGA
AGTATGCAAAGCATGCATCTCAATTAGTCAGCAACCATAGTCCCGCCCCTAACTCCGCCCATCCCGCCCC
TAACTCCGCCCAGTTCCGCCCATTCTCCGCCCCATGGCTGACTAATTTTTTTTATTTATGCAGAGGCCGA
GGCCGCCTCGGCCTCTGAGCTATTCCAGAAGTAGTGAGGAGGCTTTTTTGGAGGCCTAGGCTTTTGCAAA
GATCGATCAAGAGACAGGATGAGGATCGTTTCGCATGATTGAACAAGATGGATTGCACGCAGGTTCTCCG
GCCGCTTGGGTGGAGAGGCTATTCGGCTATGACTGGGCACAACAGACAATCGGCTGCTCTGATGCCGCCG
TGTTCCGGCTGTCAGCGCAGGGGCGCCCGGTTCTTTTTGTCAAGACCGACCTGTCCGGTGCCCTGAATGA
ACTGCAAGACGAGGCAGCGCGGCTATCGTGGCTGGCCACGACGGGCGTTCCTTGCGCAGCTGTGCTCGAC
GTTGTCACTGAAGCGGGAAGGGACTGGCTGCTATTGGGCGAAGTGCCGGGGCAGGATCTCCTGTCATCTC
ACCTTGCTCCTGCCGAGAAAGTATCCATCATGGCTGATGCAATGCGGCGGCTGCATACGCTTGATCCGGC
TACCTGCCCATTCGACCACCAAGCGAAACATCGCATCGAGCGAGCACGTACTCGGATGGAAGCCGGTCTT
GTCGATCAGGATGATCTGGACGAAGAGCATCAGGGGCTCGCGCCAGCCGAACTGTTCGCCAGGCTCAAGG
CGAGCATGCCCGACGGCGAGGATCTCGTCGTGACCCATGGCGATGCCTGCTTGCCGAATATCATGGTGGA
AAATGGCCGCTTTTCTGGATTCATCGACTGTGGCCGGCTGGGTGTGGCGGACCGCTATCAGGACATAGCG
TTGGCTACCCGTGATATTGCTGAAGAGCTTGGCGGCGAATGGGCTGACCGCTTCCTCGTGCTTTACGGTA
TCGCCGCTCCCGATTCGCAGCGCATCGCCTTCTATCGCCTTCTTGACGAGTTCTTCTGAGCGGGACTCTG
GGGTTCGAAATGACCGACCAAGCGACGCCCAACCTGCCATCACGAGATTTCGATTCCACCGCCGCCTTCT
ATGAAAGGTTGGGCTTCGGAATCGTTTTCCGGGACGCCGGCTGGATGATCCTCCAGCGCGGGGATCTCAT
GCTGGAGTTCTTCGCCCACCCTAGGGGGAGGCTAACTGAAACACGGAAGGAGACAATACCGGAAGGAACC
CGCGCTATGACGGCAATAAAAAGACAGAATAAAACGCACGGTGTTGGGTCGTTTGTTCATAAACGCGGGG
TTCGGTCCCAGGGCTGGCACTCTGTCGATACCCCACCGAGACCCCATTGGGGCCAATACGCCCGCGTTTC
TTCCTTTTCCCCACCCCACCCCCCAAGTTCGGGTGAAGGCCCAGGGCTCGCAGCCAACGTCGGGGCGGCA
GGCCCTGCCATAGCCTCAGGTTACTCATATATACTTTAGATTGATTTAAAACTTCATTTTTAATTTAAAA
GGATCTAGGTGAAGATCCTTTTTGATAATCTCATGACCAAAATCCCTTAACGTGAGTTTTCGTTCCACTG
AGCGTCAGACCCCGTAGAAAAGATCAAAG
Features (pLannotate 1.2.2; 14 found; start..end, strand, type, name):
      8..596     +  rep_origin     ori: high-copy-number ColE1/pMB1/pBR322/pUC origin of replication
    771..1074    +  enhancer       CMV enhancer: human cytomegalovirus immediate early enhancer
   1075..1278    +  promoter       CMV promoter: human cytomegalovirus (CMV) immediate early promoter
   1317..2033    +  CDS            YPet: YPet is a basic (constitutively fluorescent) yellow fluorescent protein published in 2005, derived from Aequorea victoria. It has moderate acid sensitivity.
   2055..2549    +  CDS            ftnA: FTNA_ECOLI - Also known as ftn, gen-165, rsgA. Experimental evidence at protein level: Swiss-Prot protein existence level 1. Iron-storage protein. From Escherichia coli (strain K12).
   2608..2692    +  CDS            large T antigen (fragment): large T antigen from SV40 (simian virus 40)
   2715..2836    +  polyA_signal   SV40 poly(A) signal: SV40 polyadenylation signal
   2870..3298    -  rep_origin     f1 ori (sequence partly withheld): f1 bacteriophage origin of replication; arrow indicates direction of (+) strand synthesis
   3325..3429    +  promoter       AmpR promoter: bla
   3431..3788    +  promoter       SV40 promoter: SV40 enhancer and early promoter
   3823..4617    +  CDS            NeoR/KanR: aminoglycoside phosphotransferase from Tn5; aph(3')-II (or nptII); confers resistance to neomycin, kanamycin, and G418 (Geneticin®)
   4638..4790    +  CDS            ble (fragment): BLE_KLEPN - Experimental evidence at protein level: Swiss-Prot protein existence level 1. Binding protein with a strong affinity to the bleomycin family of antibiotics. Binds to CL990; an antimitotic-antibiotic compound. From Klebsiella pneumoniae.
   4849..4896    +  polyA_signal   HSV TK poly(A) signal: herpes simplex virus thymidine kinase polyadenylation signal (Cole and Stacy, 1985)
   4987..5003    -  polyA_signal   bGH poly(A) signal (fragment): bovine growth hormone polyadenylation signal
