[The description below was written by a language model from this plasmid's Addgene catalogue record and pLannotate feature annotations shown in this document.]
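Description:
pFtnA-Ypet is a 5.2 kb mammalian expression plasmid built on a Clontech-type backbone (derived from the PAtagRFP-actin plasmid) that drives production of a fusion between the yellow fluorescent protein YPet and the Escherichia coli iron-storage protein FtnA (bacterial ferritin). Despite the order suggested by the name, both the catalogue entry and the feature table place YPet at the N terminus: the YPet coding sequence lies directly downstream of the human cytomegalovirus immediate early enhancer and promoter, followed after a short linker region by ftnA, with an SV40 polyadenylation signal terminating the transcript. The short SV40 large T antigen fragment annotated just upstream of that signal is most likely part of the SV40-derived 3' region rather than a functional element. The depositor describes YPet as a fast-maturing YFP variant.

The plasmid replicates at high copy in E. coli from a ColE1/pUC-type origin and also carries an f1 origin for single-stranded DNA production. A single Tn5 aminoglycoside phosphotransferase gene (NeoR/KanR) serves both hosts. A bacterial bla-type promoter drives it for kanamycin selection, and the SV40 enhancer/early promoter drives it for G418 selection in mammalian cells, with an HSV TK polyadenylation signal downstream. The small ble and bGH poly(A) fragments are probably backbone remnants or incidental annotation matches.

The associated publication concerns a set of homo-oligomeric standards for protein counting. This suggests the construct supplies a fluorescently labelled oligomer as a calibration reference for quantitative fluorescence microscopy in mammalian cells. The record does not state the subunit number of the assembly, and the cloning sites used are unknown.
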