Addgene plasmid #98280: pFtnA-Ypet
Purpose: mammalian expression of FtnA-Ypet
Depositing lab: Mike Heilemann. Depositing organization: Goethe-Universitaet Frankfurt am Main. Publication: A set of homo-oligomeric standards allows accurate protein counting. Finan K, Raulf A, Heilemann M. Angew Chem Int Ed Engl. 2015 Oct 5;54(41):12049-52. doi: 10.1002/anie.201505664. Epub 2015 Aug 20. PubMed 26289028.
Backbone
  Vector backbone: plasmid PAtagRFP-actin (Verkhusha lab/Addgene)
  Backbone manufacturer: Clontech
  Vector type: Mammalian Expression
  Selectable markers: Neomycin (select with G418)
Growth in bacteria
  Bacterial resistance: Kanamycin, 50 μg/mL
  Growth temperature: 37°C
  Growth strain: DH5alpha
  Copy number: High Copy
Gene/Insert
  Gene/Insert name: FtnA (alt name: ferritin)
  Promoter: CMV
  Tag / fusion protein: Ypet (N terminal on insert)
  Cloning method: Restriction Enzyme; 5′ cloning site unknown (unknown if destroyed); 3′ cloning site unknown (unknown if destroyed)
  Sequencing primers: 5′ CMV-F
Terms and licenses: Academic/Nonprofit Terms; Industry Terms: Not Available to Industry
Depositor comments: Ypet = fast maturing YFP variant
How to cite: pFtnA-Ypet was a gift from Mike Heilemann (Addgene plasmid # 98280 ; http://n2t.net/addgene:98280 ; RRID:Addgene_98280)
